>Addgene plasmid #17404 | pENTR1A-NTAP-C (w324-1) | depositor full sequence | sequence record 8583 | Author sequence
CTTTCCTGCGTTATCCCCTGATTCTGTGGATAACCGTATTACCGCTAGCATGGATCTCGGGGACGTCTAA
CTACTAAGCGAGAGTAGGGAACTGCCAGGCATCAAATAAAACGAAAGGCTCAGTCGGAAGACTGGGCCTT
TCGTTTTATCTGTTGTTTGTCGGTGAACGCTCTCCTGAGTAGGACAAATCCGCCGGGAGCGGATTTGAAC
GTTGTGAAGCAACGGCCCGGAGGGTGGCGGGCAGGACGCCCGCCATAAACTGCCAGGCATCAAACTAAGC
AGAAGGCCATCCTGACGGATGGCCTTTTTGCGTTTCTACAAACTCTTCCTGTTAGTTAGTTACTTAAGCT
CGGGCCCCAAATAATGATTTTATTTTGACTGATAGTGACCTGTTCGTTGCAACAAATTGATAAGCAATGC
TTTTTTATAATGCCAACTTTGTACAAAAAAGCAGGCTTTAAAGGAACCCGGTGGCGGCCGCCACCATGAA
GCGACGATGGAAAAAGAATTTCATAGCCGTCTCAGCAGCCAACCGCTTTAAGAAAATCTCATCCTCCGGG
GCACTTGGAAGCGGTAGCGGTACCATGGACGAGAAGACCACCGGCTGGCGGGGCGGCCACGTGGTGGAGG
GCCTGGCCGGCGAGCTGGAGCAGCTGCGGGCCAGGCTGGAGCACCACCCTCAGGGCCAGCGGGAGCCCTC
CGGCGGCTGCAAGCTGGGCTTGCCCGGGCGGATCCCCCGGGCTGCAGGAATTCGATATCAAGCTTATCGA
TACCGTCGACCTCGAGATATCTAGACCCAGCTTTCTTGTACAAAGTTGGCATTATAAGAAAGCATTGCTT
ATCAATTTGTTGCAACGAACAGGTCACTATCAGTCAAAATAAAATCATTATTTGCCATCCAGCTGCAGCT
CTGGCCCGTGTCTCAAAATCTCTGATGTTACATTGCACAAGATAAAAATATATCATCATGAACAATAAAA
CTGTCTGCTTACATAAACAGTAATACAAGGGGTGTTATGAGCCATATTCAACGGGAAACGTCGAGGCCGC
GATTAAATTCCAACATGGATGCTGATTTATATGGGTATAAATGGGCTCGCGATAATGTCGGGCAATCAGG
TGCGACAATCTATCGCTTGTATGGGAAGCCCGATGCGCCAGAGTTGTTTCTGAAACATGGCAAAGGTAGC
GTTGCCAATGATGTTACAGATGAGATGGTCAGACTAAACTGGCTGACGGAATTTATGCCTCTTCCGACCA
TCAAGCATTTTATCCGTACTCCTGATGATGCATGGTTACTCACCACTGCGATCCCCGGAAAAACAGCATT
CCAGGTATTAGAAGAATATCCTGATTCAGGTGAAAATATTGTTGATGCGCTGGCAGTGTCCCTGCGCCGG
TTGCATTCGATTCCTGTTTGTAATTGTCCTTTTAACAGCGATCGCGTATTTCGTCTCGCTCAGGCGCAAT
CACGAATGAATAACGGTTTGGTTGATGCGAGTGATTTTGATGACGAGCGTAATGGCTGGCCTGTTGAACA
AGTCTGGAAAGAAATGCATAAACTTTTGCCATTCTCACCGGATTCAGTCGTCACTCATGGTGATTTCTCA
CTTGATAACCTTATTTTTGACGAGGGGAAATTAATAGGTTGTATTGATGTTGGACGAGTCGGAATCGCAG
ACCGATACCAGGATCTTGCCATCCTATGGAACTGCCTCGGTGAGTTTTCTCCTTCATTACAGAAACGGCT
TTTTCAAAAATATGGTATTGATAATCCTGATATGAATAAATTGCAGTTTCATTTGATGCTCGATGAGTTT
TTCTAATCAGAATTGGTTAATTGGTTGTAACATTATTCAGATTGGGCCCCGTTCCACTGAGCGTCAGACC
CGGTAGAAAAGATCAAAGGATCTTCTTGAGATCCTTTTTTTCTGCGCGTAATCTGCTGCTTGCAAACAAA
AAAACCACCGCTACCAGCGGTGGTTTGTTTGCCGGATCAAGAGCTACCAACTCTTTTTCCGAAGGTAACT
GGCTTCAGCAGAGCGCAGATACCAAATACTGTTCTTCTAGTGTAGCCGTAGTTAGGCCACCACTTCAAGA
ACTCTGTAGCACCGCCTACATACCTCGCTCTGCTAATCCTGTTACCAGTGGCTGCTGCCAGTGGCGATAA
GTCGTGTCTTACCGGGTTGGACTCAAGACGATAGTTACCGGATAAGGCGCAGCGGTCGGGCTGAACGGGG
GGTTCGTGCACACAGCCCAGCTTGGAGCGAACGACCTACACCGAACTGAGATACCTACAGCGTGAGCTAT
GAGAAAGCGCCACGCTTCCCGAAGGGAGAAAGGCGGACAGGTATCCGGTAAGCGGCAGGGTCGGAACAGG
AGAGCGCACGAGGGAGCTTCCAGGGGGAAACGCCTGGTATCTTTATAGTCCTGTCGGGTTTCGCCACCTC
TGACTTGAGCGTCGATTTTTGTGATGCTCGTCAGGGGGGCGGAGCCTATGGAAAAACGCCAGCAACGCGG
CCTTTTTACGGTTCCTGGCCTTTTGCTGGCCTTTTGCTCACATGTT
Features (pLannotate 1.2.2; 10 found; start..end, strand, type, name):
      1..46      +  rep_origin     RSF ori (fragment): Plasmids containing the RSF 1030 origin of replication can be propagated in E. coli cells that contain additional plasmids with compatible origins.
    106..149     -  terminator     rrnB T1 terminator: Escherichia coli rrnB; transcription terminator T1 from the E. coli rrnB gene
    281..308     +  terminator     rrnB T2 terminator: transcription terminator T2 from the E. coli rrnB gene
    358..457     +  protein_bind   attL1: mutant version of attL; recombination site for the Gateway® LR reaction LR Clonase™
    489..566     +  CDS            CBP: calmodulin-binding peptide derived from skeletal muscle myosin light chain kinase; binds calmodulin with nanomolar affinity in the presence of calcium
    585..698     +  CDS            SBP: streptavidin-binding peptide selected from a peptide library; binds streptavidin with nanomolar affinity (Keefe et al., 2001)
    730..786     +  misc_feature   MCS (fragment): pBluescript multiple cloning site
    795..894     -  protein_bind   attL2: mutant version of attL; recombination site for the Gateway® LR reaction LR Clonase™
   1017..1826    +  CDS            KanR: aminoglycoside phosphotransferase; aph(3')-Ia; confers resistance to kanamycin in bacteria or G418 (Geneticin®) in eukaryotes
   1916..2504    +  rep_origin     ori: high-copy-number ColE1/pMB1/pBR322/pUC origin of replication
