[The description below was written by a language model from this plasmid's Addgene catalogue record and pLannotate feature annotations shown in this document.]
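Description:
pENTR1A-NTAP-C (w324-1) is an empty Gateway entry vector built on the Invitrogen pENTR1A backbone, designed for adding an N-terminal tandem affinity purification (NTAP) tag to a protein of interest. It is a small plasmid of about 2.6 kb that is maintained in E. coli at high copy from a ColE1/pUC-type origin and selected with kanamycin through an aminoglycoside phosphotransferase (KanR) gene. The automated annotation also flags a short fragment resembling the RSF origin at the start of the sequence, which is probably just a partial match rather than a functional second origin. The rrnB T1 and T2 terminators sit upstream of the recombination cassette, where they insulate it from read-through transcription originating in the backbone.

The functional region lies between the attL1 and attL2 sites. Immediately after attL1 come a calmodulin-binding peptide (CBP) and a streptavidin-binding peptide (SBP) in tandem, followed by a fragment of a pBluescript-type multiple cloning site and then attL2. A gene of interest is ligated by restriction cloning into the polylinker downstream of the tags. The "C" designation indicates one of several reading-frame versions, chosen so that the insert is in frame with CBP-SBP. No promoter is annotated within the cassette, as is usual for an entry clone. Expression depends on transferring the tagged open reading frame by an LR Clonase reaction into a destination vector, and the record places the plasmid within a viral system for expressing and depleting proteins in mammalian cells. The resulting dual-tagged fusion can be purified sequentially on streptavidin and calmodulin resins, which is typically done to isolate protein complexes.
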