Addgene plasmid #17404: pENTR1A-NTAP-C (w324-1)
Purpose: (Empty Backbone) Gateway entry vector for NTAP (N-terminal affinity purification), frame C
Depositing lab: Eric Campeau & Paul Kaufman. Depositing organization: University of Massachusetts, Worcester. Publication: A versatile viral system for expression and depletion of proteins in mammalian cells. Campeau E, Ruhl VE, Rodier F, Smith CL, Rahmberg BL, Fuss JO, Campisi J, Yaswen P, Cooper PK, Kaufman PD.. PLoS One. 2009 Aug 6;4(8):e6529. 10.1371/journal.pone.0006529 PubMed 19657394.
Backbone
  Vector backbone: pENTR1A
  Backbone manufacturer: Invitrogen
  Backbone size (bp): 2566
  Vector type: Mammalian Expression ; Entry vector
Growth in bacteria
  Bacterial resistance: Kanamycin, 50 μg/mL
  Growth temperature: 37°C
  Growth strain: DH5alpha
  Growth instructions: TOP10F', 37oC
  Copy number: High Copy
Gene/Insert
  Gene/Insert name: None
  Tag / fusion protein: CBP (N terminal on backbone); SBP (N terminal on backbone)
  Cloning method: Restriction Enzyme; 5′ cloning site Xmn I (destroyed during cloning); 3′ cloning site Xba I (not destroyed)
  Sequencing primers: 5′ ENTRforw; 3′ ENTRrev
Terms and licenses: Academic/Nonprofit Terms; Industry Terms: Not Available to Industry
How to cite: pENTR1A-NTAP-C (w324-1) was a gift from Eric Campeau & Paul Kaufman (Addgene plasmid # 17404 ; http://n2t.net/addgene:17404 ; RRID:Addgene_17404)
