>Addgene plasmid #17404 | pENTR1A-NTAP-C (w324-1) | addgene partial sequence | sequence record 25898 | 17404 with pBR322ori-F 5'-GGGAAACGCCTGGTATCTTT
TCTGANTTGAGCGTCGATTTTTGTGATGCTCGTCAGGGGGGCGGAGCCTATGGAAAAACGCCAGCAACGC
GGCCTTTTTACGGTTCCTGGCCTTTTGCTGGCCTTTTGCTCACATGTTCTTTCCTGCGTTATCCCCTGAT
TCTGTGGATAACCGTATTACCGCTAGCATGGATCTCGGGGACGTCTAACTACTAAGCGAGAGTAGGGAAC
TGCCAGGCATCAAATAAAACGAAAGGCTCAGTCGGAAGACTGGGCCTTTCGTTTTATCTGTTGTTTGTCG
GTGAACGCTCTCCTGAGTAGGACAAATCCGCCGGGAGCGGATTTGAACGTTGTGAAGCAACGGCCCGGAG
GGTGGCGGGCAGGACGCCCGCCATAAACTGCCAGGCATCAAACTAAGCAGAAGGCCATCCTGACGGATGG
CCTTTTTGCGTTTCTACAAACTCTTCCTGTTAGTTAGTTACTTAAGCTCGGGCCCCAAATAATGATTTTA
TTTT
