>Addgene plasmid #17404 | pENTR1A-NTAP-C (w324-1) | addgene partial sequence | sequence record 36624 | pENTR-F 5'-CTACAAACTCTTCCTGTTAGTTAG-3'
CTTACNGGNCCAATATGATTTTATTTTGACTGATAGTGACCTGTTCGTTGCAACAAATTGATAAGCAATG
CTTTTTTATAATGCCAACTTTGTACAAAAAAGCAGGCTTTAAAGGAACCCGGTGGCGGCCGCCACCATGA
AGCGACGATGGAAAAAGAATTTCATAGCCGTCTCAGCAGCCAACCGCTTTAAGAAAATCTCATCCTCCGG
GGCACTTGGAAGCGGTAGCGGTACCATGGACGAGAAGACCACCGGCTGGCGGGGCGGCCACGTGGTGGAG
GGCCTGGCCGGCGAGCTGGAGCAGCTGCGGGCCAGGCTGGAGCACCACCCTCAGGGCCAGCGGGAGCCCT
CCGGCGGCTGCAAGCTGGGCTTGCCCGGGCGGATCCCCCGGGCTGCAGGAATTCGATATCAAGCTTATCG
ATACCGTCGACCTCGAGATATCTAGACCCAGCTTTCTTGTACAAAGTTGGCATTATAAGAAAGCATTGCT
TATCAATTTGTTGCAACGAACAGGTCACTATCAGTCAAAATAAAATCATTATTTGCCATCCAGCTGCAGC
TCTGGCCCGTGTCTCAAAATCTCTGATGTTACATTGCACAAGATAAAAATATATCATCATGAACAATAAA
ACTGTCTGCTTACATAAACAGTAATACAAGGGGTGTTATGAGCCATATTCAACGGGAAACGTCGAGGCCG
CGATTAAATTCCNACATGGATGCTGANTTATATGGGTATAAATGNGCTCGCGATTAATGNCGGCAATCAN
GTGCNACAATCTATCNCTTGTATGGGNAA
